Addgene plasmid #126548: FLAG-HA-RNF68
Purpose: Expresses FLAG-HA-tagged RNF68 in mammalian cells
Depositing lab: Michele Pagano. Depositing organization: NYU Grossman School of Medicine. Publication: PARP1-dependent recruitment of the FBXL10-RNF68-RNF2 ubiquitin ligase to sites of DNA damage controls H2A.Z loading. Rona G, Roberti D, Yin Y, Pagan JK, Homer H, Sassani E, Zeke A, Busino L, Rothenberg E, Pagano M. Elife. 2018 Jul 9;7. pii: 38771. doi: 10.7554/eLife.38771. PubMed 29985131.
Backbone
  Vector backbone: pBABE
  Backbone size w/o insert (bp): 5169
  Total vector size (bp): 6024
  Vector type: Mammalian Expression, Retroviral
  Selectable markers: Puromycin
Growth in bacteria
  Bacterial resistance: Ampicillin, 100 μg/mL
  Growth temperature: 37°C
  Growth strain: NEB Stable
  Copy number: Unknown
Gene/Insert
  Gene/Insert name: RNF68
  Species: H. sapiens (human)
  Insert size (bp): 855
  GenBank ID: NP_116062.2
  Entrez Gene: PCGF1 (a.k.a. 2010002K04Rik, NSPC1, RNF3A-2, RNF68)
  Promoter: LTR
  Tag / fusion protein: FLAG-HA (N terminal on insert)
  Cloning method: Restriction Enzyme; 5′ cloning site BglII (not destroyed); 3′ cloning site XhoI (not destroyed)
  Sequencing primers: 5′ pBABE 5'; 3′ pBABE 3'
Terms and licenses: Academic/Nonprofit Terms; Industry Terms: Not Available to Industry
How to cite: FLAG-HA-RNF68 was a gift from Michele Pagano (Addgene plasmid # 126548 ; http://n2t.net/addgene:126548 ; RRID:Addgene_126548)
