[The description below was written by a language model from this plasmid's Addgene catalogue record and pLannotate feature annotations shown in this document.]
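Description:
FLAG-HA-RNF68 is a pBABE-based Moloney murine leukemia virus retroviral vector for expressing human RNF68 (official gene symbol PCGF1, also called NSPC1) in mammalian cells. In bacteria it is maintained through a high-copy ColE1/pUC-type origin and selected with ampicillin via the β-lactamase gene and its own promoter. The catalogue lists a total size of about 6.0 kb, while the sequenced record behind the feature table is slightly shorter at roughly 5.9 kb.

The proviral region is bounded by MMLV long terminal repeats. Downstream of the 5′ LTR lie a packaging signal (Ψ) and a truncated gag segment lacking its start codon, which together promote efficient encapsidation of the vector RNA when the plasmid is introduced into a retroviral packaging line. The 5′ LTR also serves as the promoter for the insert, which was cloned between BglII and XhoI sites and carries an N-terminal tandem FLAG-HA tag. The annotation detects only a FLAG fragment immediately upstream of the PCGF1 coding sequence and does not call the HA epitope separately, although the gap between FLAG and the open reading frame leaves room for it. An internal SV40 enhancer/early promoter then drives puromycin N-acetyltransferase, allowing selection of stably transduced cells. A short lacI fragment in the backbone is probably just a cloning remnant.

PCGF1 is a RING finger Polycomb group protein and a component of a BCOR-containing repressive complex. The dual epitope tag suits detection and sequential affinity purification of the protein and its partners. The associated publication concerns an FBXL10-RNF68-RNF2 ubiquitin ligase recruited to sites of DNA damage.
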