Features (pLannotate 1.2.2; 13 found; start..end, strand, type, name):
      1..470     +  LTR            LTR: long terminal repeat from Moloney murine leukemia virus
    594..868     +  misc_feature   MESV Ψ (fragment): packaging signal of murine embryonic stem cell virus
    935..1351    +  CDS            gag (truncated): truncated Moloney murine leukemia virus (MMLV) gag gene lacking the start codon
   1383..1403    +  CDS            FLAG (fragment): FLAG® epitope tag, followed by an enterokinase cleavage site
   1455..2228    +  CDS            PCGF1: PCGF1_HUMAN - Also known as NSPC1, RNF68. Experimental evidence at protein level: Swiss-Prot protein existence level 1. Component of the Polycomb group (PcG) multiprotein BCOR complex, a complex required to maintain the transcriptionally repressive state of some genes, such as BCL6 and the cyclin-dependent kinase inhibitor, CDKN1A. Transcriptional repressor that may be targeted to the DNA by BCL6; this transcription repressor activity may be related to PKC signaling pathway. Represses CDKN1A expression by binding to its promoter, and this repression is dependent on the retinoic acid response e
   2271..2600    +  promoter       SV40 promoter: SV40 enhancer and early promoter
   2610..3209    +  CDS            PuroR: puromycin N-acetyltransferase; pac from Streptomyces alboniger; confers resistance to puromycin
   3308..3429    +  LTR            3' LTR (ΔU3) (fragment): self-inactivating 3' long terminal repeat (LTR) from Moloney murine leukemia virus
   3430..3899    +  LTR            LTR: long terminal repeat from Moloney murine leukemia virus
   3965..4017    -  CDS            lacI (fragment): lac repressor; lacI; The lac repressor binds to the lac operator to inhibit transcription in E. coli. This inhibition can be relieved by adding lactose or isopropyl-β-D-thiogalactopyranoside (IPTG).
   4200..4788    -  rep_origin     ori: high-copy-number ColE1/pMB1/pBR322/pUC origin of replication
   4948..5808    -  CDS            AmpR: β-lactamase; bla; confers resistance to ampicillin, carbenicillin, and related antibiotics
   5809..5913    -  promoter       AmpR promoter: bla
>Addgene plasmid #126548 | FLAG-HA-RNF68 | addgene full sequence | sequence record 248733 | Addgene NGS Result
CTGAATATGGGCCAAACAGGATATCTGTGGTAAGCAGTTCCTGCCCCGGCTCAGGGCCAAGAACAGATGG
AACAGCTGAATATGGGCCAAACAGGATATCTGTGGTAAGCAGTTCCTGCCCCGGCTCAGGGCCAAGAACA
GATGGTCCCCAGATGCGGTCCAGCCCTCAGCAGTTTCTAGAGAACCATCAGATGTTTCCAGGGTGCCCCA
AGGACCTGAAATGACCCTGTGCCTTATTTGAACTAACCAATCAGTTCGCTTCTCGCTTCTGTTCGCGCGC
TTCTGCTCCCCGAGCTCAATAAAAGAGCCCACAACCCCTCACTCGGGGCGCCAGTCCTCCGATTGACTGA
GTCGCCCGGGTACCCGTGTATCCAATAAACCCTCTTGCAGTTGCATCCGACTTGTGGTCTCGCTGTTCCT
TGGGAGGGTCTCCTCTGAGTGATTGACTACCCGTCAGCGGGGGTCTTTCATTTGGGGGCTCGTCCGGGAT
CGGGAGACCCCTGCCCAGGGACCACCGACCCACCACCGGGAGGCAAGCTGGCCAGCAACTTATCTGTGTC
TGTCCGATTGTCTAGTGTCTATGACTGATTTTATGCGCCTGCGTCGGTACTAGTTAGCTAACTAGCTCTG
TATCTGGCGGACCCGTGGTGGAACTGACGAGTTCTGAACACCCGGCCGCAACCCTGGGAGACGTCCCAGG
GACTTTGGGGGCCGTTTTTGTGGCCCGACCTGAGGAAGGGAGTCGATGTGGAATCCGACCCCGTCAGGAT
ATGTGGTTCTGGTAGGAGACGAGAACCTAAAACAGTTCCCGCCTCCGTCTGAATTTTTGCTTTCGGTTTG
GAACCGAAGCCGCGCGTCTTGTCTGCTGCAGCGCTGCAGCATCGTTCTGTGTTGTCTCTGTCTGACTGTG
TTTCTGTATTTGTCTGAAAATTAGGGCCAGACTGTTACCACTCCCTTAAGTTTGACCTTAGGTCACTGGA
AAGATGTCGAGCGGATCGCTCACAACCAGTCGGTAGATGTCAAGAAGAGACGTTGGGTTACCTTCTGCTC
TGCAGAATGGCCAACCTTTAACGTCGGATGGCCGCGAGACGGCACCTTTAACCGAGACCTCATCACCCAG
GTTAAGATCAAGGTCTTTTCACCTGGCCCGCATGGACACCCAGACCAGGTCCCCTACATCGTGACCTGGG
AAGCCTTGGCTTTTGACCCCCCTCCCTGGGTCAAGCCCTTTGTACACCCTAAGCCTCCGCCTCCTCTTCC
TCCATCCGCCCCGTCTCTCCCCCTTGAACCTCCTCGTTCGACCCCGCCTCGATCCTCCCTTTATCCAGCC
CTCACTCCTTCTCTAGGCGCCGGCCGGATCCTCCGCTCGATGAACCATGGACTACAAGGACGACGATGAC
AAGCTCGATGGAGGATACCCCTACGACGTGCCCGACTACGCCGAAGGAAGATCTGCGTCTCCTCAGGGGG
GCCAGATTGCGATCGCGATGAGGCTTCGGAACCAGCTCCAGTCAGTGTACAAGATGGACCCGCTACGGAA
CGAGGAGGAGGTTCGAGTGAAGATCAAAGACTTGAATGAACACATTGTTTGCTGCCTATGCGCCGGCTAC
TTCGTGGATGCCACCACCATCACAGAGTGTCTTCATACTTTCTGCAAGAGTTGTATTGTGAAGTACCTCC
AAACTAGCAAGTACTGCCCCATGTGCAACATTAAGATCCACGAGACACAGCCACTGCTCAACCTCAAACT
GGACCGGGTCATGCAGGACATCGTGTATAAGCTGGTGCCTGGCTTGCAAGACAGTGAAGAGAAACGGATT
CGGGAATTCTACCAGTCCCGAGGTTTGGACCGGGTCACCCAGCCCACTGGGGAAGAGCCAGCACTGAGCA
ACCTCGGCCTCCCCTTCAGCAGCTTTGACCACTCTAAAGCCCACTACTATCGCTATGATGAGCAGTTGAA
CCTGTGCCTGGAGCGGCTGAGTTCTGGCAAAGACAAGAATAAAAGCGTCCTGCAGAACAAGTATGTCCGA
TGTTCTGTTAGAGCTGAGGTACGCCATCTCCGGAGGGTCCTGTGTCACCGCTTGATGCTAAACCCTCAGC
ATGTGCAGCTCCTTTTTGACAATGAAGTTCTCCCTGATCACATGACAATGAAGCAGATATGGCTCTCCCG
CTGGTTCGGCAAGCCATCCCCTTTGCTTTTACAATACAGTGTGAAAGAGAAGAGGAGGTAGCTCGAGAAT
TCGCCAGCACAGTGGTCGACCCTGTGGAATGTGTGTCAGTTAGGGTGTGGAAAGTCCCCAGGCTCCCCAG
CAGGCAGAAGTATGCAAAGCATGCATCTCAATTAGTCAGCAACCAGGTGTGGAAAGTCCCCAGGCTCCCC
AGCAGGCAGAAGTATGCAAAGCATGCATCTCAATTAGTCAGCAACCATAGTCCCGCCCCTAACTCCGCCC
ATCCCGCCCCTAACTCCGCCCAGTTCCGCCCATTCTCCGCCCCATGGCTGACTAATTTTTTTTATTTATG
CAGAGGCCGAGGCCGCCTCGGCCTCTGAGCTATTCCAGAAGTAGTGAGGAGGCTTTTTTGGAGGCCTAGG
CTTTTGCAAAAAGCTTACCATGACCGAGTACAAGCCCACGGTGCGCCTCGCCACCCGCGACGACGTCCCC
AGGGCCGTACGCACCCTCGCCGCCGCGTTCGCCGACTACCCCGCCACGCGCCACACCGTCGATCCGGACC
GCCACATCGAGCGGGTCACCGAGCTGCAAGAACTCTTCCTCACGCGCGTCGGGCTCGACATCGGCAAGGT
GTGGGTCGCGGACGACGGCGCCGCGGTGGCGGTCTGGACCACGCCGGAGAGCGTCGAAGCGGGGGCGGTG
TTCGCCGAGATCGGCCCGCGCATGGCCGAGTTGAGCGGTTCCCGGCTGGCCGCGCAGCAACAGATGGAAG
GCCTCCTGGCGCCGCACCGGCCCAAGGAGCCCGCGTGGTTCCTGGCCACCGTCGGCGTCTCGCCCGACCA
CCAGGGCAAGGGTCTGGGCAGCGCCGTCGTGCTCCCCGGAGTGGAGGCGGCCGAGCGCGCCGGGGTGCCC
GCCTTCCTGGAGACCTCCGCGCCCCGCAACCTCCCCTTCTACGAGCGGCTCGGCTTCACCGTCACCGCCG
ACGTCGAGGTGCCCGAAGGACCGCGCACCTGGTGCATGACCCGCAAGCCCGGTGCCTGACGCCCGCCCCA
CGACCCGCAGCGCCCGACCGAAAGGAGCGCACGACCCCATGCATCGATAAAATAAAAGATTTTATTTAGT
CTCCAGAAAAAGGGGGGAATGAAAGACCCCACCTGTAGGTTTGGCAAGCTAGCTTAAGTAACGCCATTTT
GCAAGGCATGGAAAAATACATAACTGAGAATAGAGAAGTTCAGATCAAGGTCAGGAACAGATGGAACAGC
TGAATATGGGCCAAACAGGATATCTGTGGTAAGCAGTTCCTGCCCCGGCTCAGGGCCAAGAACAGATGGA
ACAGCTGAATATGGGCCAAACAGGATATCTGTGGTAAGCAGTTCCTGCCCCGGCTCAGGGCCAAGAACAG
ATGGTCCCCAGATGCGGTCCAGCCCTCAGCAGTTTCTAGAGAACCATCAGATGTTTCCAGGGTGCCCCAA
GGACCTGAAATGACCCTGTGCCTTATTTGAACTAACCAATCAGTTCGCTTCTCGCTTCTGTTCGCGCGCT
TCTGCTCCCCGAGCTCAATAAAAGAGCCCACAACCCCTCACTCGGGGCGCCAGTCCTCCGATTGACTGAG
TCGCCCGGGTACCCGTGTATCCAATAAACCCTCTTGCAGTTGCATCCGACTTGTGGTCTCGCTGTTCCTT
GGGAGGGTCTCCTCTGAGTGATTGACTACCCGTCAGCGGGGGTCTTTCACATGCAGCATGTATCAAAATT
AATTTGGTTTTTTTTCTTAAGTATTTACATTAAATGGCCATAGTTGCATTAATGAATCGGCCAACGCGCG
GGGAGAGGCGGTTTGCGTATTGGGCGCTCTTCCGCTTCCTCGCTCACTGACTCGCTGCGCTCGGTCGTTC
GGCTGCGGCGAGCGGTATCAGCTCACTCAAAGGCGGTAATACGGTTATCCACAGAATCAGGGGATAACGC
AGGAAAGAACATGTGAGCAAAAGGCCAGCAAAAGGCCAGGAACCGTAAAAAGGCCGCGTTGCTGGCGTTT
TTCCATAGGCTCCGCCCCCCTGACGAGCATCACAAAAATCGACGCTCAAGTCAGAGGTGGCGAAACCCGA
CAGGACTATAAAGATACCAGGCGTTTCCCCCTGGAAGCTCCCTCGTGCGCTCTCCTGTTCCGACCCTGCC
GCTTACCGGATACCTGTCCGCCTTTCTCCCTTCGGGAAGCGTGGCGCTTTCTCATAGCTCACGCTGTAGG
TATCTCAGTTCGGTGTAGGTCGTTCGCTCCAAGCTGGGCTGTGTGCACGAACCCCCCGTTCAGCCCGACC
GCTGCGCCTTATCCGGTAACTATCGTCTTGAGTCCAACCCGGTAAGACACGACTTATCGCCACTGGCAGC
AGCCACTGGTAACAGGATTAGCAGAGCGAGGTATGTAGGCGGTGCTACAGAGTTCTTGAAGTGGTGGCCT
AACTACGGCTACACTAGAAGAACAGTATTTGGTATCTGCGCTCTGCTGAAGCCAGTTACCTTCGGAAAAA
GAGTTGGTAGCTCTTGATCCGGCAAACAAACCACCGCTGGTAGCGGTGGTTTTTTTGTTTGCAAGCAGCA
GATTACGCGCAGAAAAAAAGGATCTCAAGAAGATCCTTTGATCTTTTCTACGGGGTCTGACGCTCAGTGG
AACGAAAACTCACGTTAAGGGATTTTGGTCATGAGATTATCAAAAAGGATCTTCACCTAGATCCTTTTGC
GGCCGCAAATCAATCTAAAGTATATATGAGTAAACTTGGTCTGACAGTTACCAATGCTTAATCAGTGAGG
CACCTATCTCAGCGATCTGTCTATTTCGTTCATCCATAGTTGCCTGACTCCCCGTCGTGTAGATAACTAC
GATACGGGAGGGCTTACCATCTGGCCCCAGTGCTGCAATGATACCGCGAGACCCACGCTCACCGGCTCCA
GATTTATCAGCAATAAACCAGCCAGCCGGAAGGGCCGAGCGCAGAAGTGGTCCTGCAACTTTATCCGCCT
CCATCCAGTCTATTAATTGTTGCCGGGAAGCTAGAGTAAGTAGTTCGCCAGTTAATAGTTTGCGCAACGT
TGTTGCCATTGCTACAGGCATCGTGGTGTCACGCTCGTCGTTTGGTATGGCTTCATTCAGCTCCGGTTCC
CAACGATCAAGGCGAGTTACATGATCCCCCATGTTGTGCAAAAAAGCGGTTAGCTCCTTCGGTCCTCCGA
TCGTTGTCAGAAGTAAGTTGGCCGCAGTGTTATCACTCATGGTTATGGCAGCACTGCATAATTCTCTTAC
TGTCATGCCATCCGTAAGATGCTTTTCTGTGACTGGTGAGTACTCAACCAAGTCATTCTGAGAATAGTGT
ATGCGGCGACCGAGTTGCTCTTGCCCGGCGTCAATACGGGATAATACCGCGCCACATAGCAGAACTTTAA
AAGTGCTCATCATTGGAAAACGTTCTTCGGGGCGAAAACTCTCAAGGATCTTACCGCTGTTGAGATCCAG
TTCGATGTAACCCACTCGTGCACCCAACTGATCTTCAGCATCTTTTACTTTCACCAGCGTTTCTGGGTGA
GCAAAAACAGGAAGGCAAAATGCCGCAAAAAAGGGAATAAGGGCGACACGGAAATGTTGAATACTCATAC
TCTTCCTTTTTCAATATTATTGAAGCATTTATCAGGGTTATTGTCTCATGAGCGGATACATATTTGAATG
TATTTAGAAAAATAAACAAATAGGGGTTCCGCGCACATTTCCCCGAAAAGTGCCACCTGCAGC
