>Addgene plasmid #126548 | FLAG-HA-RNF68 | depositor partial sequence | sequence record 242059 | FLAG-HA- tagged RNF68 insert
ATGGACTACAAGGACGACGATGACAAGCTCGATGGAGGATACCCCTACGACGTGCCCGACTACGCCGAAG
GAAGATCTGCGTCTCCTCAGGGGGGCCAGATTGCGATCGCGATGAGGCTTCGGAACCAGCTCCAGTCAGT
GTACAAGATGGACCCGCTACGGAACGAGGAGGAGGTTCGAGTGAAGATCAAAGACTTGAATGAACACATT
GTTTGCTGCCTATGCGCCGGCTACTTCGTGGATGCCACCACCATCACAGAGTGTCTTCATACTTTCTGCA
AGAGTTGTATTGTGAAGTACCTCCAAACTAGCAAGTACTGCCCCATGTGCAACATTAAGATCCACGAGAC
ACAGCCACTGCTCAACCTCAAACTGGACCGGGTCATGCAGGACATCGTGTATAAGCTGGTGCCTGGCTTG
CAAGACAGTGAAGAGAAACGGATTCGGGAATTCTACCAGTCCCGAGGTTTGGACCGGGTCACCCAGCCCA
CTGGGGAAGAGCCAGCACTGAGCAACCTCGGCCTCCCCTTCAGCAGCTTTGACCACTCTAAAGCCCACTA
CTATCGCTATGATGAGCAGTTGAACCTGTGCCTGGAGCGGCTGAGTTCTGGCAAAGACAAGAATAAAAGC
GTCCTGCAGAACAAGTATGTCCGATGTTCTGTTAGAGCTGAGGTACGCCATCTCCGGAGGGTCCTGTGTC
ACCGCTTGATGCTAAACCCTCAGCATGTGCAGCTCCTTTTTGACAATGAAGTTCTCCCTGATCACATGAC
AATGAAGCAGATATGGCTCTCCCGCTGGTTCGGCAAGCCATCCCCTTTGCTTTTACAATACAGTGTGAAA
GAGAAGAGGAGGTAG
